>Addgene plasmid #69918 | pcDNA3-CARD14-L156P | addgene partial sequence | sequence record 136500 | CMV-F 5'-CGCAAATGGGCGGTAGGCGTG-3'
CTATATAAGCAGAGCTCTCTGGCTAACTAGAGAACCCACTGCTTACTGGCTTATCGAAATTAATACGACT
CACTATAGGGAGACCCAAGCTGGCTAGCGTTTAAACTTAAGCTTACCATGGACTACAAGGACGACGATGA
CAAGGTACCAGGATCCAGTGTGGTGGAATTCATGGGGGAACTGTGCCGCAGGGACTCCGCACTCACGGCA
CTGGACGAGGAGACACTGTGGGAGATGATGGAGAGCCACCGCCACAGGATCGTACGCTGCATCTGCCCCA
GCCGCCTCACCCCCTACCTGCGCCAGGCCAAGGTGCTGTGCCAGCTGGACGAGGAGGAGGTGCTGCACAG
CCCCCGGCTCACCAACAGCGCCATGCGGGCCGGGCACTTGCTGGATTTGCTGAAGACTCGAGGGAAGAAC
GGGGCCATCGCCTTCCTGGAGAGCCTGAAGTTCCACAACCCTGACGTCTACACCCTGGTCACCGGGCTGC
AGCCTGATGTTGACTTCAGTAACTTTAGCGGTCTCATGGAGACATCCAAGCTGACCGAGTGCCTGGCTGG
GGCCATCGGCAGCCTGCAGGAGGAGCTGAACCAGGAAAAGGGGCAGAAGGAGGTGCTGCTGCGGCGGTGC
CAGCAGCCGCAGGAGCACCTGGGCCTGGCCGAGACCCGTGCCGAGGGCCTGCACCAGCTGGAGGCTGACC
ACAGCCGCATGAAGCGTGAGGTTAGCGCACACTTCCATGAGGTGCTGAGGCTGAAGGACGAGATGCTCAG
CCTCTCGCTGCACTATAGCAATGCGCTGCAGGAAAAGGAGCTGGCCGCCTCACGCTGCCGCAGCCTGCAG
GAGGAGCTGTATCTACTGAAGCAGGAGCTGCAGCGAGCCAACATGGTTTCCTCCTGTGAGCTGGAATTGC
AAGAGCAGTCCCTGAGGACAGCCAGCGACCAGGAGTCCGGGGATGAGGAGCTGAACCGCCTGAAGGAGGA
GAATGAGAAACTGCGCTCGCTGACTTTCAGCCTGGCGGAGAAGGACATTCTGGAGCAGAGCCTGGACGAG
GCGCGGGG
