>Addgene plasmid #69918 | pcDNA3-CARD14-L156P | addgene partial sequence | sequence record 136503 | BGH-rev 5'-TAGAAGGCACAGTCGAGG-3'
CTCTAGACTCGAGCGGCCGCCACTGTGCTGGATATCTTGGCAGGCTTCCCTCCTTAGGGGGGTCTCACCA
CGCCCACCCTCTATTGCTGGGCAGGAGGAGGAAGCCGAGGCAGGCTGGGTGCCATTTCCCTGTGGGCCTC
TCTGGGGACGCACCGAGCTCGAGGCAGCTGCTCACCTGGAGTAGTTGGGGATGGTGCCGTGCGCGGCAGT
ATCCTTCATGGTGTAAGAGTTCACGCGGTGGGCATGCCAGCAGCCGCAGCCCTGGAACATGGTGTCGGTG
ACGTGCAGGACCTCGTTGCAATGCACCTGCAGCTCCCCTTTGGCCCTGCCCTCCATGGCCAGGTTGACCC
GGATGTAGAATGAGTCCCCCGAGGTCGCCACTTTGGCCTCCAGGTCCTGGAGTAGCCTCTTATAACCGTC
CGTGTTGACCTTCACAGACAGGCAGCAGAAGCCGTCCACCCTCCTGAGAAGCCCCACGGCCTCCTCCAGG
GTCGTGTCCTCCAGGACTGCCTTGAACAAGGGCTCTGAGGCTTCGTAATCAACCATCACAATCTGGGTGC
CCGGGCGCAAGGCCATCTGGTCCGCCGCCGAGCCCGGGGTGACCCGGTGGATGAAGATGCCCGTGAGGTT
CCCGCCGATGACGCTGATCTGCTCCAGCAATGCATCCCCCTGGAACGCCAGCATGGTGACCTGGCTCAGG
ATCCTGCGGGCTGGCCTCCGCCGCATGAGGACGCCGCTCTCCGAGACATCAAGCCTTCCAGGGGAGACTG
GCTGCAGGCTGCTTTCCAGCTGCGGAAGGTCTGCCGTGTCTAGGAGCTCATAATCCAGGTGTGGGTCGCC
TGCCTTAGCTCCCGGCAGGGCTCCCGGGTCTCCCTCCGGGATCTCCAGGCAGCTGCTGAAAGACCAGGGT
TCTTCCCCGAAGTCCTCGGCCACCCGCTTGTACAGGGACTGCTGGCTGGGGG
