[The description below was written by a language model from this plasmid's Addgene catalogue record.]
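Description:
pcDNA3-CARD14-L156P is a mammalian expression plasmid built on the pcDNA3 backbone, modified to carry a FLAG epitope upstream of the cloning site. The total construct is about 7.6 kb, of which roughly 5.4 kb is backbone and 2.2 kb is insert. It is maintained in E. coli as a high-copy plasmid under ampicillin selection. It also carries a neomycin resistance marker, so transfected mammalian cells can be selected with G418 to obtain stable lines. The catalogue entry also lists bacterial expression as a vector type, but the only promoter recorded for the insert is CMV. No feature table is provided, so details of the origin of replication, polyadenylation signal and other backbone elements are not itemised here, although the use of a BGH reverse sequencing primer fits the standard pcDNA3 layout.

The payload is human CARD14 isoform 3, also known as CARMA2, carrying the L156P amino-acid substitution. It was inserted between EcoRI and EcoRV sites, both of which are retained. Transcription is driven by the strong constitutive CMV promoter, and the protein is produced with an N-terminal FLAG tag supplied by the backbone, which allows detection or immunoprecipitation with anti-FLAG antibodies. CARD14 is a caspase recruitment domain scaffold protein whose gene is also known by the psoriasis susceptibility locus alias PSORS2. The associated publication concerns activating CARD14 mutations in generalized pustular psoriasis and psoriasis vulgaris. The plasmid therefore serves to express this mutant in cultured mammalian cells so that its functional consequences can be examined, presumably alongside wild-type or other variant constructs, though the record does not specify the assays used.
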