Addgene plasmid #69918: pcDNA3-CARD14-L156P
Purpose: Expresses mutant FLAG-CARD14 in mammalian cells
Depositing lab: Francesca Capon. Depositing organization: King's College London. Publication: Activating CARD14 Mutations Are Associated With Generalized Pustular Psoriasis but Rarely Account for Familial Recurrence in Psoriasis Vulgaris. Berki DM, Liu L, Choon SE, David Burden A, Griffiths CE, Navarini AA, Tan ES, Irvine AD, Ranki A, Ogo T, Petrof G, Mahil SK, Duckworth M, Allen MH, Vito P, Trembath RC, McGrath J, Smith CH, Capon F, Barker JN. J Invest Dermatol. 2015 Jul 23. doi: 10.1038/jid.2015.288. PubMed 26203641.
Backbone
  Vector backbone: pcDNA3
  Backbone size w/o insert (bp): 5400
  Total vector size (bp): 7600
  Modifications to backbone: FLAG tag
  Vector type: Mammalian Expression, Bacterial Expression
  Selectable markers: Neomycin (select with G418)
Growth in bacteria
  Bacterial resistance: Ampicillin, 100 μg/mL
  Growth temperature: 37°C
  Growth strain: DH5alpha
  Copy number: High Copy
Gene/Insert
  Gene/Insert name: CARD14 isoform 3 (alt name: CARMA2)
  Species: H. sapiens (human)
  Insert size (bp): 2200
  Mutation: L156P
  Entrez Gene: CARD14 (a.k.a. BIMP2, CARMA2, PRP, PSORS2, PSS1)
  Promoter: CMV
  Tag / fusion protein: FLAG (N terminal on backbone)
  Cloning method: Restriction Enzyme; 5′ cloning site EcoRI (not destroyed); 3′ cloning site EcoRV (not destroyed)
  Sequencing primers: 5′ CMV-F; 3′ BGH-rev
Resource information
  A portion of this plasmid was derived from a plasmid made by: Pasquale Vito, Universita del Sannio, Italy
Terms and licenses: Academic/Nonprofit Terms; Industry Terms: Not Available to Industry
How to cite: pcDNA3-CARD14-L156P was a gift from Francesca Capon (Addgene plasmid # 69918 ; http://n2t.net/addgene:69918 ; RRID:Addgene_69918)
